Addgene plasmid #43585: III-CGTG
Depositing lab: Chad Cowan & Kiran Musunuru. Depositing organization: Harvard University. Publication: A TALEN Genome-Editing System for Generating Human Stem Cell-Based Disease Models. Ding Q, Lee YK, Schaefer EA, Peters DT, Veres A, Kim K, Kuperwasser N, Motola DL, Meissner TB, Hendriks WT, Trevisan M, Gupta RM, Moisan A, Banks E, Friesen M, Schinzel RT, Xia F, Tang A, Xia Y, Figueroa E, Wann A, Ahfeldt T, Daheron L, Zhang F, Rubin LL, Peng LF, Chung RT, Musunuru K, Cowan CA. Cell Stem Cell. 2012 Dec 12. pii: S1934-5909(12)00645-5. doi: 10.1016/j.stem.2012.11.011. PubMed 23246482.
Backbone
  Vector backbone: pCRII-TOPO
  Backbone manufacturer: Invitrogen
  Backbone size w/o insert (bp): 3973
  Vector type: Bacterial Cloning
Growth in bacteria
  Bacterial resistance: Ampicillin and Kanamycin, 100 & 50 μg/mL
  Growth temperature: 37°C
  Growth strain: Top10
  Copy number: High Copy
Gene/Insert
  Gene/Insert name: III-CGTG
  Species: Synthetic
  Insert size (bp): 426
  Cloning method: TOPO Cloning
  Sequencing primers: 5′ T7; 3′ M13-rev
Terms and licenses: Academic/Nonprofit Terms; Industry Terms: Not Available to Industry
How to cite: III-CGTG was a gift from Chad Cowan & Kiran Musunuru (Addgene plasmid # 43585 ; http://n2t.net/addgene:43585 ; RRID:Addgene_43585)
