[The description below was written by a language model from this plasmid's Addgene catalogue record.]
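Description:
III-CGTG is a bacterial cloning plasmid built on the commercial pCRII-TOPO backbone (about 4 kb without insert), into which a 426 bp synthetic fragment was introduced by TOPO cloning. It is maintained at high copy number in E. coli and is selected with both ampicillin and kanamycin, consistent with the two resistance markers carried by this backbone. The insert sits between the T7 and M13-reverse priming sites that are listed for sequence verification. No feature table accompanies the record, so individual elements such as the origin of replication or the exact boundaries of the insert are not documented here.

The plasmid was deposited in connection with a TALEN genome-editing system developed for generating human stem cell-based disease models. The record does not spell out what the insert encodes. However, the name and size are suggestive: 426 bp is roughly the length of four TALE repeat units, and "CGTG" plausibly denotes the four DNA bases those repeats would recognise, with "III" possibly indicating a position within a hierarchical assembly scheme. On that reading, the plasmid would be one member of a library of pre-assembled multimer modules that are combined to build full-length TALE DNA-binding arrays. This interpretation is an inference from the naming and the associated publication, not an explicit statement in the catalogue fields. The construct carries no stated mammalian promoter, tag or reporter, and it appears to serve purely as a storage and source vector for its synthetic fragment, not as an expression plasmid.
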