>Addgene plasmid #43585 | III-CGTG | depositor partial sequence | sequence record 58850 | III-CGTG sequence 426 bps
CGTCTCGGCTCACCCCAGAGCAGGTCGTGGCGATCGCAAGCCACGACGGAGGAAAGCAAGCCTTGGAAAC
AGTACAGAGGCTGTTGCCTGTGCTGTGCCAAGCGCACGGACTCACCCCAGAGCAGGTCGTGGCAATCGCG
AGCAATAACGGCGGAAAACAGGCTTTGGAAACGGTGCAGAGGCTCCTTCCAGTGCTGTGCCAAGCGCACG
GCCTCACCCCAGAGCAGGTCGTGGCCATTGCCTCGAATGGAGGGGGCAAACAGGCGTTGGAAACCGTACA
ACGATTGCTGCCGGTGCTGTGCCAAGCGCACGGATTAACCCCAGAGCAGGTCGTGGCAATCGCGAGCAAT
AACGGCGGAAAACAGGCTTTGGAAACGGTGCAGAGGCTCCTTCCAGTGCTGTGCCAAGCGCACGGACTCA
GAGACG
