>Addgene plasmid #43585 | III-CGTG | addgene partial sequence | sequence record 62364 | M13-F20  5'-TGTAAAACGACGGCCAGT-3'
CTATAGGGCGAATTGGGCCCTCTAGATGCATGCTCGAGCGGCCGCCAGTGTGATGGATATCTGCAGAATT
CGCCCTTGCCGTCCTAGCGCGTCTCGGCTCACCCCAGAGCAGGTCGTGGCCATTGCCTCGAATGGAGGGG
GCAAACAGGCGTTGGAAACCGTACAACGATTGCTGCCGGTGCTGTGCCAAGCGCACGGATTAACCCCAGA
GCAGGTCGTGGCAATCGCGAGCAATAACGGCGGAAAACAGGCTTTGGAAACGGTGCAGAGGCTCCTTCCA
GTGCTGTGCCAAGCGCACGGACTCAGAGACGTGGGCACAGGAAAGAAGGGCGAATTCCAGCACACTGGCG
GCCGTTACTAGTGGATCCGAGCTCGGTACCAAGCTTGATGCATAGCTTGAGTATTCTATAGTGTCACCTA
AATAGCTTGGCGTAATCATGGTCATAGCTGTTTCCTGTGTGAAATTGTTATCCGCTCACAATTCCACACA
ACATACGAGCCGGAAGCATAAAGTGTAAAGCCTGGGGTGCCTAATGAGTGAGCTAACTCACATTAATTGC
GTTGCGCTCACTGCCCGCTTTCCAGTCGGGAAACCTGTCGTGCCAGCTGCATTAATGAATCGGCCAACGC
GCGGGGAGAGGCGGTTTGCGTATTGGGCGCTCTTCCGCTTCCTCGCTCACTGACTCGCTGCGCTCGGTCG
TTCGGCTGCGGCGAGCGGTATCAGCTCACTCAAAGGCGGTAATACGGTTATCCACAGAATCAGGGGATAA
CGCAGGAAAGAACATGTGAGCAAAAGGCCAGCAAAAGGCCAGGAACCGTAAAAAGGCCGCGTTGCTGGCG
TTTTTCCATAGGCTCCGCCCCCCTGACGAGCATCACAAA
