>Addgene plasmid #43585 | III-CGTG | addgene partial sequence | sequence record 64312 | M13_pUC_fwd
TATACGACTCACTATAGGGCGAATTGGGCCCTCTAGATGCATGCTCGAGCGGCCGCCAGTGTGATGGATA
TCTGCAGAATTCGCCCTTGCCGTCCTAGCGCGTCTCGGCTCACCCCAGAGCAGGTCGTGGCGATCGCAAG
CCACGACGGAGGAAAGCAAGCCTTGGAAACAGTACAGAGGCTGTTGCCTGTGCTGTGCCAAGCGCACGGA
CTCACCCCAGAGCAGGTCGTGGCAATCGCGAGCAATAACGGCGGAAAACAGGCTTTGGAAACGGTGCAGA
GGCTCCTTCCAGTGCTGTGCCAAGCGCACGGCCTCACCCCAGAGCAGGTCGTGGCCATTGCCTCGAATGG
AGGGGGCAAACAGGCGTTGGAAACCGTACAACGATTGCTGCCGGTGCTGTGCCAAGCGCACGGATTAACC
CCAGAGCAGGTCGTGGCAATCGCGAGCAATAACGGCGGAAAACAGGCTTTGGAAACGGTGCAGAGGCTCC
TTCCAGTGCTGTGCCAAGCGCACGGACTCAGAGACGTGGGCACAGGAAAGAAGGGCGAATTCCAGCACAC
TGGCGGCCGTTACTAGTGGATCCGAGCTCGGTACCAAGCTTGATGCATAGCTTGAGTATTCTATAGTGTC
ACCTAAATAGCTTGGCGTAATCATGGTCATAGCTGTTTCCTGTGTGAAATTGTTATCCGCTCACAATTCC
ACACAACATACGAGCCGGAAGCATAAAGTGTAAAGCCTGGGGTGCCTAATGAGTGAGCTAACTCACATTA
ATTGCGTTGCGCTCACTGCCCGCTTTCCAGTCGGGAAACCTGTCGTGCCAGCTGCATTAATGAATCGGCC
AACGCGCGGGGAGAGGCGGTTTGCGTATTGGGCGCTCTTCCGCTTCCTCGCTCACTGACTCGCTGCGCTC
GGTCGTTCGGCTGCGGCGAGCGGTATCAGCTCACTCAAAGGCGGTAATACGGTTATCCACAGAAT
